Addgene plasmid #153268: pDGE477
Purpose: (Empty Backbone) M3 shuttle vector containing the Solanum lycopersicum U3 promoter for preparation of single guide RNA transcriptional units by cloning of hybridized oligonucleotides.
Depositing lab: Johannes Stuttmann. Depositing organization: Martin-Luther-Universitaet Halle-Wittenberg. Publication: Highly efficient multiplex editing: One-shot generation of 8x Nicotiana benthamiana and 12x Arabidopsis mutants. Stuttmann J, Barthel K, Martin P, Ordon J, Erickson JL, Herr R, Ferik F, Kretschmer C, Berner T, Keilwagen J, Marillonnet S, Bonas U. Plant J. 2021 Feb 12. doi: 10.1111/tpj.15197. PubMed 33577114.
Backbone
  Vector backbone: pUC57-BsaI
  Backbone size (bp): 2700
  Vector type: CRISPR
  Selectable markers: ccdB
Growth in bacteria
  Bacterial resistance: Chloramphenicol and Ampicillin, 25 & 100 μg/mL
  Growth temperature: 37°C
  Growth strain: ccdB Survival
  Copy number: High Copy
Gene/Insert
  Gene/Insert name: None
Terms and licenses: Academic/Nonprofit Terms; Industry Terms: Not Available to Industry
Depositor comments: Please visit https://www.biorxiv.org/content/10.1101/2020.03.31.018671v2 for bioRxiv preprint.
How to cite: pDGE477 was a gift from Johannes Stuttmann (Addgene plasmid # 153268 ; http://n2t.net/addgene:153268 ; RRID:Addgene_153268)
