[The description below was written by a language model from this plasmid's Addgene catalogue record and pLannotate feature annotations shown in this document.]
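Description:
pDGE477 is an empty "M3" shuttle vector for plant CRISPR/Cas9 work, built on a pUC57-BsaI backbone and used to assemble single guide RNA transcriptional units driven by the Solanum lycopersicum (tomato) U3 promoter. The sequenced plasmid is 4,454 nt and replicates in E. coli from a high-copy ColE1/pUC-type origin, with an ampicillin resistance gene (β-lactamase under its own promoter) on the backbone. Remnants of lacZα, the lac promoter/operator region, lacI, bom and rop are also annotated. These appear to be backbone vestiges rather than functional parts.

The cloning site is occupied by a counter-selection cassette made up of a chloramphenicol acetyltransferase gene with its cat promoter, a ccdA fragment and an intact ccdB toxin gene. Because CcdB poisons gyrase in ordinary E. coli strains, the empty vector is maintained in a ccdB-tolerant strain under ampicillin and chloramphenicol selection. Immediately downstream of the cassette lies a fragment annotated as Streptococcus pyogenes tracrRNA, which corresponds to the sgRNA scaffold. According to the stated purpose, hybridized oligonucleotides encoding a guide sequence are cloned into the vector. Given the layout, they presumably replace the ccdB/CmR cassette, placing the spacer between the U3 promoter and the scaffold and allowing recombinants to be recovered in standard strains that the parental plasmid would kill. The U3 promoter itself was not picked up by the automated annotation. It presumably lies in the unannotated stretch upstream of the cassette, but the feature table does not confirm this.

The "M3" designation and the associated publication on multiplex editing in Nicotiana benthamiana and Arabidopsis suggest that the plasmid is one positional module in a set of shuttle vectors whose finished sgRNA units are combined into multiplex genome-editing constructs. The record does not detail that downstream assembly.
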