Features (pLannotate 1.2.2; 15 found; start..end, strand, type, name):
    137..236     +  misc_feature   bom (fragment): basis of mobility region from pBR322
    242..399     -  CDS            lacZα (fragment): LacZα fragment of β-galactosidase; lacZ fragment
    619..721     +  promoter       cat promoter: promoter of the E. coli cat gene encoding chloramphenicol acetyltransferase
    722..1380    +  CDS            CmR: chloramphenicol acetyltransferase; cat; confers resistance to chloramphenicol
   1562..1720    +  CDS            ccdA (fragment): CCDA_ECO57 - Also known as H, letA. Experimental evidence at protein level: Swiss-Prot protein existence level 1. Antitoxin component of a type II toxin-antitoxin (TA) system which inhibits the post-segregational killing (PSK) of plasmid-free cells, also referred to as a plasmid addiction system. Binds to and blocks the activity of CcdB; will also remove bound CcdB protein from the CcdB-GyrA complex by forming a CcdA-CcdB complex, a process termed rejuvenation. Functions as a transcriptional corepressor for the ccdAB operon, repression also requires CcdB (By similarity). From Escherichia coli
   1725..2027    +  CDS            ccdB: CCDB_ECOLI - Also known as G, letB, letD. Experimental evidence at protein level: Swiss-Prot protein existence level 1. Toxic component of a type II toxin-antitoxin (TA) system, functioning in plasmid maintainence. Responsible for the post- segregational killing (PSK) of plasmid-free cells, also referred to as a plasmid addiction system. Half-life of over 2 hours. Cell killing by CcdB is accompanied by filamentation, defects in chromosome and plasmid segregation, defects in cell division, formation of anucleate cells, decreased DNA synthesis and plasmid loss. Interferes with the activity of DN
   2086..2153    +  misc_RNA       tracrRNA (fragment): trans-activating CRISPR RNA for the Streptococcus pyogenes CRISPR/Cas9 system
   2257..2273    -  protein_bind   lac operator: The lac repressor binds to the lac operator to inhibit transcription in E. coli. This inhibition can be relieved by adding lactose or isopropyl-β-D-thiogalactopyranoside (IPTG). lac repressor encoded by lacI
   2281..2311    -  promoter       lac promoter: promoter for the E. coli lac operon
   2326..2347    -  protein_bind   CAP binding site: CAP binding activates transcription in the presence of cAMP. E. coli catabolite activator protein
   2360..2452    -  CDS            lacI (fragment): lac repressor; lacI; The lac repressor binds to the lac operator to inhibit transcription in E. coli. This inhibition can be relieved by adding lactose or isopropyl-β-D-thiogalactopyranoside (IPTG).
   2635..3223    -  rep_origin     ori: high-copy-number ColE1/pMB1/pBR322/pUC origin of replication
   3394..4254    -  CDS            AmpR: β-lactamase; bla; confers resistance to ampicillin, carbenicillin, and related antibiotics
   4255..4359    -  promoter       AmpR promoter: bla
   4454..35      +  CDS            rop (fragment) (across the origin): Rop protein, which maintains plasmids at low copy number; rop
>Addgene plasmid #153268 | pDGE477 | addgene full sequence | sequence record 307100 | Addgene NGS Result
TCGCGCGTTTCGGTGATGACGGTGAAAACCTCTGACACATGCAGCTCCCGGAGACGGTCACAGCTTGTCT
GTAAGCGGATGCCGGGAGCAGACAAGCCCGTCAGGGCGCGTCAGCGGGTGTTGGCGGGTGTCGGGGCTGG
CTTAACTATGCGGCATCAGAGCAGATTGTACTGAGAGTGCACCATATGCGGTGTGAAATACCGCACAGAT
GCGTAAGGAGAAAATACCGCATCAGGCGCCATTCGCCATTCAGGCTGCGCAACTGTTGGGAAGGGCGATC
GGTGCGGGCCTCTTCGCTATTACGCCAGCTGGCGAAAGGGGGATGTGCTGCAAGGCGATTAAGTTGGGTA
ACGCCAGGGTTTTCCCAGTCACGACGTTGTAAAACGACGGCCAGTGAATTCGAGCTCGGTACCTCGCGAA
TGCATCTAGATTTTGGTCTCACGGTCAAAAACTTCAAAATCTAACACAAATTTTTATTGTATTTGAGCAG
ATTTGCATAATAGTCAGCGAAGCTGTGTCAAGGGCCAACATATTATTCCCACATCGGTAGGTCAACACAT
AAACTCCAGGTTTATGAGGCTTCGTAGCAGTAGCACATGTCAAAGTCTTCTGAGACGTTGATCGGCACGT
AAGAGGTTCCAACTTTCACCATAATGAAATAAGATCACTACCGGGCGTATTTTTTGAGTTATCGAGATTT
TCAGGAGCTAAGGAAGCTAAAATGGAGAAAAAAATCACTGGATATACCACCGTTGATATATCCCAATGGC
ATCGTAAAGAACATTTTGAGGCATTTCAGTCAGTTGCTCAATGTACCTATAACCAGACCGTTCAGCTGGA
TATTACGGCCTTTTTAAAGACCGTAAAGAAAAATAAGCACAAGTTTTATCCGGCCTTTATTCACATTCTT
GCCCGCCTGATGAATGCTCATCCGGAATTCCGTATGGCAATGAAAGACGGTGAGCTGGTGATATGGGATA
GTGTTCACCCTTGTTACACCGTTTTCCATGAGCAAACTGAAACGTTTTCATCGCTCTGGAGTGAATACCA
CGACGATTTCCGGCAGTTTCTACACATATATTCGCAAGATGTGGCGTGTTACGGTGAAAACCTGGCCTAT
TTCCCTAAAGGGTTTATTGAGAATATGTTTTTCGTCTCAGCCAATCCCTGGGTGAGTTTCACCAGTTTTG
ATTTAAACGTGGCCAATATGGACAACTTCTTCGCCCCCGTTTTCACCATGGGCAAATATTATACGCAAGG
CGACAAGGTGCTGATGCCGCTGGCGATTCAGGTTCATCATGCCGTTTGTGATGGCTTCCATGTCGGTAGA
ATGCTTAATGAATTACAACAGTACTGCGATGAGTGGCAGGGGGGGCGTAAACGCCGCGTGGATCCGGCTT
ACTAAAAGCCAGATAACAGTATGCGTATTTGCGCGCTGATTTTTGCGGTATAAGAATATATACTGATATG
TATACCCGAAGTATGTCAAAAAGAGGTATGCTATGAAGCAGCGTATTACAGTGACAGTTGACAGCGACAG
CTATCAGTTGCTCAAGGCATATATGATGTCAATATCTCCGGTCTGGTAAGCACAACCATGCAGAATGAAG
CCCGTCGTCTGCGTGCCGAACGCTGGAAAGCGGAAAATCAGGAAGGGATGGCTGAGGTCGCCCGGTTTAT
TGAAATGAACGGCTCTTTTGCTGACGAGAACAGGGGCTGGTGAAATGCAGTTTAAGGTTTACACCTATAA
AAGAGAGAGCCGTTATCGTCTGTTTGTGGATGTACAGAGTGATATTATTGACACGCCCGGGCGACGGATG
GTGATCCCCCTGGCCAGTGCACGTCTGCTGTCAGATAAAGTCTCCCGTGAACTTTACCCGGTGGTGCATA
TCGGGGATGAAAGCTGGCGCATGATGACCACCGATATGGCCAGTGTGCCGGTTTCCGTTATCGGGGAAGA
AGTGGCTGATCTCAGCCACCGCGAAAATGACATCAAAAACGCCATTAACCTGATGTTCTGGGGAATATAA
ATGTCAGGCTCCCTTATACACAGCCAGTCGAAGACTTGTTTCAGAGCTATGCTGGAAACAGCATAGCAAG
TTGAAATAAGGCTAGTCCGTTATCAACTTGAAAAAGTGGCACCGAGTCGGTGCTTTTTTTTATGGTGAGA
CCAAAATCGGATCCCGGGCCCGTCGACTGCAGAGGCCTGCATGCAAGCTTGGCGTAATCATGGTCATAGC
TGTTTCCTGTGTGAAATTGTTATCCGCTCACAATTCCACACAACATACGAGCCGGAAGCATAAAGTGTAA
AGCCTGGGGTGCCTAATGAGTGAGCTAACTCACATTAATTGCGTTGCGCTCACTGCCCGCTTTCCAGTCG
GGAAACCTGTCGTGCCAGCTGCATTAATGAATCGGCCAACGCGCGGGGAGAGGCGGTTTGCGTATTGGGC
GCTCTTCCGCTTCCTCGCTCACTGACTCGCTGCGCTCGGTCGTTCGGCTGCGGCGAGCGGTATCAGCTCA
CTCAAAGGCGGTAATACGGTTATCCACAGAATCAGGGGATAACGCAGGAAAGAACATGTGAGCAAAAGGC
CAGCAAAAGGCCAGGAACCGTAAAAAGGCCGCGTTGCTGGCGTTTTTCCATAGGCTCCGCCCCCCTGACG
AGCATCACAAAAATCGACGCTCAAGTCAGAGGTGGCGAAACCCGACAGGACTATAAAGATACCAGGCGTT
TCCCCCTGGAAGCTCCCTCGTGCGCTCTCCTGTTCCGACCCTGCCGCTTACCGGATACCTGTCCGCCTTT
CTCCCTTCGGGAAGCGTGGCGCTTTCTCATAGCTCACGCTGTAGGTATCTCAGTTCGGTGTAGGTCGTTC
GCTCCAAGCTGGGCTGTGTGCACGAACCCCCCGTTCAGCCCGACCGCTGCGCCTTATCCGGTAACTATCG
TCTTGAGTCCAACCCGGTAAGACACGACTTATCGCCACTGGCAGCAGCCACTGGTAACAGGATTAGCAGA
GCGAGGTATGTAGGCGGTGCTACAGAGTTCTTGAAGTGGTGGCCTAACTACGGCTACACTAGAAGAACAG
TATTTGGTATCTGCGCTCTGCTGAAGCCAGTTACCTTCGGAAAAAGAGTTGGTAGCTCTTGATCCGGCAA
ACAAACCACCGCTGGTAGCGGTGGTTTTTTTGTTTGCAAGCAGCAGATTACGCGCAGAAAAAAAGGATCT
CAAGAAGATCCTTTGATCTTTTCTACGGGGTCTGACGCTCAGTGGAACGAAAACTCACGTTAAGGGATTT
TGGTCATGAGATTATCAAAAAGGATCTTCACCTAGATCCTTTTAAATTAAAAATGAAGTTTTAAATCAAT
CTAAAGTATATATGAGTAAACTTGGTCTGACAGTTACCAATGCTTAATCAGTGAGGCACCTATCTCAGCG
ATCTGTCTATTTCGTTCATCCATAGTTGCCTGACTCCCCGTCGTGTAGATAACTACGATACGGGAGGGCT
TACCATCTGGCCCCAGTGCTGCAATGATACCGCGAGATCCACGCTCACCGGCTCCAGATTTATCAGCAAT
AAACCAGCCAGCCGGAAGGGCCGAGCGCAGAAGTGGTCCTGCAACTTTATCCGCCTCCATCCAGTCTATT
AATTGTTGCCGGGAAGCTAGAGTAAGTAGTTCGCCAGTTAATAGTTTGCGCAACGTTGTTGCCATTGCTA
CAGGCATCGTGGTGTCACGCTCGTCGTTTGGTATGGCTTCATTCAGCTCCGGTTCCCAACGATCAAGGCG
AGTTACATGATCCCCCATGTTGTGCAAAAAAGCGGTTAGCTCCTTCGGTCCTCCGATCGTTGTCAGAAGT
AAGTTGGCCGCAGTGTTATCACTCATGGTTATGGCAGCACTGCATAATTCTCTTACTGTCATGCCATCCG
TAAGATGCTTTTCTGTGACTGGTGAGTACTCAACCAAGTCATTCTGAGAATAGTGTATGCGGCGACCGAG
TTGCTCTTGCCCGGCGTCAATACGGGATAATACCGCGCCACATAGCAGAACTTTAAAAGTGCTCATCATT
GGAAAACGTTCTTCGGGGCGAAAACTCTCAAGGATCTTACCGCTGTTGAGATCCAGTTCGATGTAACCCA
CTCGTGCACCCAACTGATCTTCAGCATCTTTTACTTTCACCAGCGTTTCTGGGTGAGCAAAAACAGGAAG
GCAAAATGCCGCAAAAAAGGGAATAAGGGCGACACGGAAATGTTGAATACTCATACTCTTCCTTTTTCAA
TATTATTGAAGCATTTATCAGGGTTATTGTCTCATGAGCGGATACATATTTGAATGTATTTAGAAAAATA
AACAAATAGGGGTTCCGCGCACATTTCCCCGAAAAGTGCCACCTGACGTCTAAGAAACCATTATTATCAT
GACATTAACCTATAAAAATAGGCGTATCACGAGGCCCTTTCGTC
